>Addgene plasmid #131034 | pcDNA3.1(+)-OTI-TCRB_p2_TCRA | addgene full sequence | sequence record 258869 | Addgene NGS Result
GACGGATCGGGAGATCTCCCGATCCCCTATGGTGCACTCTCAGTACAATCTGCTCTGATGCCGCATAGTT
AAGCCAGTATCTGCTCCCTGCTTGTGTGTTGGAGGTCGCTGAGTAGTGCGCGAGCAAAATTTAAGCTACA
ACAAGGCAAGGCTTGACCGACAATTGCATGAAGAATCTGCTTAGGGTTAGGCGTTTTGCGCTGCTTCGCG
ATGTACGGGCCAGATATACGCGTTGACATTGATTATTGACTAGTTATTAATAGTAATCAATTACGGGGTC
ATTAGTTCATAGCCCATATATGGAGTTCCGCGTTACATAACTTACGGTAAATGGCCCGCCTGGCTGACCG
CCCAACGACCCCCGCCCATTGACGTCAATAATGACGTATGTTCCCATAGTAACGCCAATAGGGACTTTCC
ATTGACGTCAATGGGTGGAGTATTTACGGTAAACTGCCCACTTGGCAGTACATCAAGTGTATCATATGCC
AAGTACGCCCCCTATTGACGTCAATGACGGTAAATGGCCCGCCTGGCATTATGCCCAGTACATGACCTTA
TGGGACTTTCCTACTTGGCAGTACATCTACGTATTAGTCATCGCTATTACCATGGTGATGCGGTTTTGGC
AGTACATCAATGGGCGTGGATAGCGGTTTGACTCACGGGGATTTCCAAGTCTCCACCCCATTGACGTCAA
TGGGAGTTTGTTTTGGCACCAAAATCAACGGGACTTTCCAAAATGTCGTAACAACTCCGCCCCATTGACG
CAAATGGGCGGTAGGCGTGTACGGTGGGAGGTCTATATAAGCAGAGCTCTCTGGCTAACTAGAGAACCCA
CTGCTTACTGGCTTATCGAAATTAATACGACTCACTATAGGGAGACCCAAGCTGGCTAGCGTTTAAACTT
AAGCTTGGTACCGAGCTCGGATCCATGTCTAACACTGTCCTCGCTGATTCTGCCTGGGGCATCACCCTGC
TATCTTGGGTTACTGTCTTTCTCTTGGGAACAAGTTCAGCAGATTCTGGGGTTGTCCAGTCTCCAAGACA
CATAATCAAAGAAAAGGGAGGAAGGTCCGTTCTGACGTGTATTCCCATCTCTGGACATAGCAATGTGGTC
TGGTACCAGCAGACTCTGGGGAAGGAATTAAAGTTCCTTATTCAGCATTATGAAAAGGTGGAGAGAGACA
AAGGATTCCTACCCAGCAGATTCTCAGTCCAACAGTTTGATGACTATCACTCTGAAATGAACATGAGTGC
CTTGGAACTGGAGGACTCTGCTATGTACTTCTGTGCCAGCTCTCGGGCCAATTATGAACAGTACTTCGGT
CCCGGCACCAGGCTCACGGTTTTAGAGGATCTGAGAAATGTGACTCCACCCAAGGTCTCCTTGTTTGAGC
CATCAAAAGCAGAGATTGCAAACAAACAAAAGGCTACCCTCGTGTGCTTGGCCAGGGGCTTCTTCCCTGA
CCACGTGGAGCTGAGCTGGTGGGTGAATGGCAAGGAGGTCCACAGTGGGGTCAGCACGGACCCTCAGGCC
TACAAGGAGAGCAATTATAGCTACTGCCTGAGCAGCCGCCTGAGGGTCTCTGCTACCTTCTGGCACAATC
CTCGAAACCACTTCCGCTGCCAAGTGCAGTTCCATGGGCTTTCAGAGGAGGACAAGTGGCCAGAGGGCTC
ACCCAAACCTGTCACACAGAACATCAGTGCAGAGGCCTGGGGCCGAGCAGACTGTGGAATCACTTCAGCA
TCCTATCATCAGGGGGTTCTGTCTGCAACCATCCTCTATGAGATCCTACTGGGGAAGGCCACCCTATATG
CTGTGCTGGTCAGTGGCCTGGTGCTGATGGCCATGGTCAAGAAAAAAAATTCCGCCACGAACTTCTCTCT
GTTAAAGCAAGCAGGAGACGTGGAAGAAAACCCCGGTCCTATGGACAAGATCCTGACAGCATCGTTTTTA
CTCCTAGGCCTTCACCTAGCTGGGGTGAATGGCCAGCAGCAGGAGAAACGTGACCAGCAGCAGGTGAGAC
AAAGTCCCCAATCTCTGACAGTCTGGGAAGGAGAGACCGCAATTCTGAACTGCAGTTATGAGGACAGCAC
TTTTAACTACTTCCCATGGTACCAGCAGTTCCCTGGGGAAGGCCCTGCACTCCTGATATCCATACGTTCA
GTGTCCGATAAAAAGGAAGATGGACGATTCACAATCTTCTTCAATAAAAGGGAGAAAAAGCTCTCCTTGC
ACATCACAGACTCTCAGCCTGGAGACTCAGCTACCTACTTCTGTGCAGCAAGTGACAACTATCAGTTGAT
CTGGGGCTCTGGGACCAAGCTAATTATAAAGCCAGACATCCAGAACCCAGAACCTGCTGTGTACCAGTTA
AAAGATCCTCGGTCTCAGGACAGCACCCTCTGCCTGTTCACCGACTTTGACTCCCAAATCAATGTGCCGA
AAACCATGGAATCTGGAACGTTCATCACTGACAAAACTGTGCTGGACATGAAAGCTATGGATTCCAAGAG
CAATGGGGCCATTGCCTGGAGCAACCAGACAAGCTTCACCTGCCAAGATATCTTCAAAGAGACCAACGCC
ACCTACCCCAGTTCAGACGTTCCCTGTGATGCCACGTTGACTGAGAAAAGCTTTGAAACAGATATGAACC
TAAACTTTCAAAACCTGTCAGTTATGGGACTCCGAATCCTCCTGCTGAAAGTAGCCGGATTTAACCTGCT
CATGACGCTGAGGCTGTGGTCCTCCTAAGAATTCTGCAGATATCCAGCACAGTGGCGGCCGCTCGAGTCT
AGAGGGCCCGTTTAAACCCGCTGATCAGCCTCGACTGTGCCTTCTAGTTGCCAGCCATCTGTTGTTTGCC
CCTCCCCCGTGCCTTCCTTGACCCTGGAAGGTGCCACTCCCACTGTCCTTTCCTAATAAAATGAGGAAAT
TGCATCGCATTGTCTGAGTAGGTGTCATTCTATTCTGGGGGGTGGGGTGGGGCAGGACAGCAAGGGGGAG
GATTGGGAAGACAATAGCAGGCATGCTGGGGATGCGGTGGGCTCTATGGCTTCTGAGGCGGAAAGAACCA
GCTGGGGCTCTAGGGGGTATCCCC
[124 nt withheld, positions 3105-3228]
C
[91 nt withheld, positions 3230-3320]
A
[49 nt withheld, positions 3322-3370]
CCTTTGACGTTGGAGTCCACGTTCTTT
[37 nt withheld, positions 3398-3434]
ACCCTATCTCGGTCTATTCTTTTGATTTATAAGGGATTTTGCCGATTTCGGCCTATTGGTTAAAAAATGA
GCTGATTTAACAAAAATTTAACGCGAATTAATTCTGTGGAATGTGTGTCAGTTAGGGTGTGGAAAGTCCC
CAGGCTCCCCAGCAGGCAGAAGTATGCAAAGCATGCATCTCAATTAGTCAGCAACCAGGTGTGGAAAGTC
CCCAGGCTCCCCAGCAGGCAGAAGTATGCAAAGCATGCATCTCAATTAGTCAGCAACCATAGTCCCGCCC
CTAACTCCGCCCATCCCGCCCCTAACTCCGCCCAGTTCCGCCCATTCTCCGCCCCATGGCTGACTAATTT
TTTTTATTTATGCAGAGGCCGAGGCCGCCTCTGCCTCTGAGCTATTCCAGAAGTAGTGAGGAGGCTTTTT
TGGAGGCCTAGGCTTTTGCAAAAAGCTCCCGGGAGCTTGTATATCCATTTTCGGATCTGATCAAGAGACA
GGATGAGGATCGTTTCGCATGATTGAACAAGATGGATTGCACGCAGGTTCTCCGGCCGCTTGGGTGGAGA
GGCTATTCGGCTATGACTGGGCACAACAGACAATCGGCTGCTCTGATGCCGCCGTGTTCCGGCTGTCAGC
GCAGGGGCGCCCGGTTCTTTTTGTCAAGACCGACCTGTCCGGTGCCCTGAATGAACTGCAGGACGAGGCA
GCGCGGCTATCGTGGCTGGCCACGACGGGCGTTCCTTGCGCAGCTGTGCTCGACGTTGTCACTGAAGCGG
GAAGGGACTGGCTGCTATTGGGCGAAGTGCCGGGGCAGGATCTCCTGTCATCTCACCTTGCTCCTGCCGA
GAAAGTATCCATCATGGCTGATGCAATGCGGCGGCTGCATACGCTTGATCCGGCTACCTGCCCATTCGAC
CACCAAGCGAAACATCGCATCGAGCGAGCACGTACTCGGATGGAAGCCGGTCTTGTCGATCAGGATGATC
TGGACGAAGAGCATCAGGGGCTCGCGCCAGCCGAACTGTTCGCCAGGCTCAAGGCGCGCATGCCCGACGG
CGAGGATCTCGTCGTGACCCATGGCGATGCCTGCTTGCCGAATATCATGGTGGAAAATGGCCGCTTTTCT
GGATTCATCGACTGTGGCCGGCTGGGTGTGGCGGACCGCTATCAGGACATAGCGTTGGCTACCCGTGATA
TTGCTGAAGAGCTTGGCGGCGAATGGGCTGACCGCTTCCTCGTGCTTTACGGTATCGCCGCTCCCGATTC
GCAGCGCATCGCCTTCTATCGCCTTCTTGACGAGTTCTTCTGAGCGGGACTCTGGGGTTCGAAATGACCG
ACCAAGCGACGCCCAACCTGCCATCACGAGATTTCGATTCCACCGCCGCCTTCTATGAAAGGTTGGGCTT
CGGAATCGTTTTCCGGGACGCCGGCTGGATGATCCTCCAGCGCGGGGATCTCATGCTGGAGTTCTTCGCC
CACCCCAACTTGTTTATTGCAGCTTATAATGGTTACAAATAAAGCAATAGCATCACAAATTTCACAAATA
AAGCATTTTTTTCACTGCATTCTAGTTGTGGTTTGTCCAAACTCATCAATGTATCTTATCATGTCTGTAT
ACCGTCGACCTCTAGCTAGAGCTTGGCGTAATCATGGTCATAGCTGTTTCCTGTGTGAAATTGTTATCCG
CTCACAATTCCACACAACATACGAGCCGGAAGCATAAAGTGTAAAGCCTGGGGTGCCTAATGAGTGAGCT
AACTCACATTAATTGCGTTGCGCTCACTGCCCGCTTTCCAGTCGGGAAACCTGTCGTGCCAGCTGCATTA
ATGAATCGGCCAACGCGCGGGGAGAGGCGGTTTGCGTATTGGGCGCTCTTCCGCTTCCTCGCTCACTGAC
TCGCTGCGCTCGGTCGTTCGGCTGCGGCGAGCGGTATCAGCTCACTCAAAGGCGGTAATACGGTTATCCA
CAGAATCAGGGGATAACGCAGGAAAGAACATGTGAGCAAAAGGCCAGCAAAAGGCCAGGAACCGTAAAAA
GGCCGCGTTGCTGGCGTTTTTCCATAGGCTCCGCCCCCCTGACGAGCATCACAAAAATCGACGCTCAAGT
CAGAGGTGGCGAAACCCGACAGGACTATAAAGATACCAGGCGTTTCCCCCTGGAAGCTCCCTCGTGCGCT
CTCCTGTTCCGACCCTGCCGCTTACCGGATACCTGTCCGCCTTTCTCCCTTCGGGAAGCGTGGCGCTTTC
TCATAGCTCACGCTGTAGGTATCTCAGTTCGGTGTAGGTCGTTCGCTCCAAGCTGGGCTGTGTGCACGAA
CCCCCCGTTCAGCCCGACCGCTGCGCCTTATCCGGTAACTATCGTCTTGAGTCCAACCCGGTAAGACACG
ACTTATCGCCACTGGCAGCAGCCACTGGTAACAGGATTAGCAGAGCGAGGTATGTAGGCGGTGCTACAGA
GTTCTTGAAGTGGTGGCCTAACTACGGCTACACTAGAAGAACAGTATTTGGTATCTGCGCTCTGCTGAAG
CCAGTTACCTTCGGAAAAAGAGTTGGTAGCTCTTGATCCGGCAAACAAACCACCGCTGGTAGCGGTGGTT
TTTTTGTTTGCAAGCAGCAGATTACGCGCAGAAAAAAAGGATCTCAAGAAGATCCTTTGATCTTTTCTAC
GGGGTCTGACGCTCAGTGGAACGAAAACTCACGTTAAGGGATTTTGGTCATGAGATTATCAAAAAGGATC
TTCACCTAGATCCTTTTAAATTAAAAATGAAGTTTTAAATCAATCTAAAGTATATATGAGTAAACTTGGT
CTGACAGTTACCAATGCTTAATCAGTGAGGCACCTATCTCAGCGATCTGTCTATTTCGTTCATCCATAGT
TGCCTGACTCCCCGTCGTGTAGATAACTACGATACGGGAGGGCTTACCATCTGGCCCCAGTGCTGCAATG
ATACCGCGAGACCCACGCTCACCGGCTCCAGATTTATCAGCAATAAACCAGCCAGCCGGAAGGGCCGAGC
GCAGAAGTGGTCCTGCAACTTTATCCGCCTCCATCCAGTCTATTAATTGTTGCCGGGAAGCTAGAGTAAG
TAGTTCGCCAGTTAATAGTTTGCGCAACGTTGTTGCCATTGCTACAGGCATCGTGGTGTCACGCTCGTCG
TTTGGTATGGCTTCATTCAGCTCCGGTTCCCAACGATCAAGGCGAGTTACATGATCCCCCATGTTGTGCA
AAAAAGCGGTTAGCTCCTTCGGTCCTCCGATCGTTGTCAGAAGTAAGTTGGCCGCAGTGTTATCACTCAT
GGTTATGGCAGCACTGCATAATTCTCTTACTGTCATGCCATCCGTAAGATGCTTTTCTGTGACTGGTGAG
TACTCAACCAAGTCATTCTGAGAATAGTGTATGCGGCGACCGAGTTGCTCTTGCCCGGCGTCAATACGGG
ATAATACCGCGCCACATAGCAGAACTTTAAAAGTGCTCATCATTGGAAAACGTTCTTCGGGGCGAAAACT
CTCAAGGATCTTACCGCTGTTGAGATCCAGTTCGATGTAACCCACTCGTGCACCCAACTGATCTTCAGCA
TCTTTTACTTTCACCAGCGTTTCTGGGTGAGCAAAAACAGGAAGGCAAAATGCCGCAAAAAAGGGAATAA
GGGCGACACGGAAATGTTGAATACTCATACTCTTCCTTTTTCAATATTATTGAAGCATTTATCAGGGTTA
TTGTCTCATGAGCGGATACATATTTGAATGTATTTAGAAAAATAAACAAATAGGGGTTCCGCGCACATTT
CCCCGAAAAGTGCCACCTGACGTC
Features (pLannotate 1.2.2; 23 found; start..end, strand, type, name):
     28..80      -  misc_feature   bom (fragment): basis of mobility region from pBR322
    235..614     +  enhancer       CMV enhancer: human cytomegalovirus immediate early enhancer
    615..818     +  promoter       CMV promoter: human cytomegalovirus (CMV) immediate early promoter
    814..847     +  LTR            5' LTR (truncated) (fragment): truncated 5' long terminal repeat (LTR) from HIV-1
    863..881     +  promoter       T7 promoter: promoter for bacteriophage T7 RNA polymerase
    977..1303    +  CDS            TRBV5-8: TVB58_HUMAN - Also known as TCRBV5S4A2T From Homo sapiens (Human).
   1355..1873    +  CDS            TCB2_MOUSE: Experimental evidence at protein level: Swiss-Prot protein existence level 1. From Mus musculus (Mouse).
   1874..1930    +  CDS            P2A: 2A peptide from porcine teschovirus-1 polyprotein Eukaryotic ribosomes fail to insert a peptide bond between the Gly and Pro residues, yielding separate polypeptides.
   1940..2755    +  CDS            TRA: TRAR1_HUMAN - Experimental evidence at protein level: Swiss-Prot protein existence level 1. The alpha chain of TRAV27*01J42*01C*01/TRBV19*01J2S7*01C*02 alpha-beta T cell receptor (TR) clonotype that is specific for HLA- A*02:01-restricted M/matrix protein 1 immunodominant epitope GILGFVFTL of influenza A virus (IAV). Classified as a public TR clonotype, it is preferentially selected in effector memory CD8-positive T cells among multiple HLA-A*02:01 carriers and confers long-lived immunity against IAV infection. Can cross-recognize sporadically emerging IAV variants by molecular mimicry, induci
   2835..3059    +  polyA_signal   bGH poly(A) signal: bovine growth hormone polyadenylation signal
   3063..3084    +  promoter       SV40 promoter (fragment): SV40 enhancer and early promoter
   3105..3533    +  rep_origin     f1 ori (sequence partly withheld): f1 bacteriophage origin of replication; arrow indicates direction of (+) strand synthesis
   3547..3876    +  promoter       SV40 promoter: SV40 enhancer and early promoter
   3943..4734    +  CDS            neo: KKA2_KLEPN - Also known as kan, nptII. Experimental evidence at protein level: Swiss-Prot protein existence level 1. Resistance to kanamycin, neomycin, paromomycin, ribostamycin, butirosin and gentamicin B. From Klebsiella pneumoniae.
   4758..4916    +  CDS            ble (fragment): BLE_KLEPN - Experimental evidence at protein level: Swiss-Prot protein existence level 1. Binding protein with a strong affinity to the bleomycin family of antibiotics. Binds to CL990; an antimitotic-antibiotic compound. From Klebsiella pneumoniae.
   4911..5032    +  polyA_signal   SV40 poly(A) signal: SV40 polyadenylation signal
   5105..5121    -  protein_bind   lac operator: The lac repressor binds to the lac operator to inhibit transcription in E. coli. This inhibition can be relieved by adding lactose or isopropyl-β-D-thiogalactopyranoside (IPTG). lac repressor encoded by lacI
   5129..5159    -  promoter       lac promoter: promoter for the E. coli lac operon
   5174..5195    -  protein_bind   CAP binding site: CAP binding activates transcription in the presence of cAMP. E. coli catabolite activator protein
   5208..5300    -  CDS            lacI (fragment): lac repressor; lacI; The lac repressor binds to the lac operator to inhibit transcription in E. coli. This inhibition can be relieved by adding lactose or isopropyl-β-D-thiogalactopyranoside (IPTG).
   5483..6071    -  rep_origin     ori: high-copy-number ColE1/pMB1/pBR322/pUC origin of replication
   6242..7102    -  CDS            AmpR: β-lactamase; bla; confers resistance to ampicillin, carbenicillin, and related antibiotics
   7103..7207    -  promoter       AmpR promoter: bla
