[The description below was written by a language model from this plasmid's Addgene catalogue record and pLannotate feature annotations shown in this document.]
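Description:
pcDNA3.1(+)-OTI-TCRB_p2_TCRA is a mammalian expression plasmid of about 7.2 kb built on the pcDNA3.1(+) backbone. It is propagated in E. coli through a high-copy ColE1/pUC-type origin with ampicillin selection (AmpR under its own bla promoter), and also carries an f1 phage origin. For selection in mammalian cells, an SV40 early promoter drives a neomycin phosphotransferase gene followed by an SV40 polyadenylation signal, allowing G418 selection of stable transfectants.

The payload is a single open reading frame encoding both chains of the mouse OT-I T cell receptor, cloned between the BamHI and EcoRI sites. The TCR beta chain (variable region plus mouse constant region) comes first, followed in frame by a P2A peptide from porcine teschovirus-1 and then the TCR alpha chain. Ribosomal skipping at the 2A sequence yields the two chains as separate polypeptides from one transcript, which favours roughly balanced production so they can pair into a receptor. Transcription is driven by the CMV immediate early enhancer and promoter and terminated by the bovine growth hormone polyadenylation signal. A T7 promoter just upstream of the insert additionally permits in vitro transcription of the cassette.

The automated annotation labels the beta variable segment and the alpha chain by their closest human homologues, but the catalogue entry gives mouse as the species for both inserts, so these labels reflect similarity matches rather than origin. Small hits such as the HIV-1 LTR, ble and lacI fragments also appear to be annotation matches within backbone sequence, not functional elements. The associated publication concerns electroporation-based genetic manipulation of unstimulated human T cells, consistent with use for expressing this defined TCR in transfected cells.
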