Addgene plasmid #131034: pcDNA3.1(+)-OTI-TCRB_p2_TCRA
Purpose: Expresses OT-I TCRB linked to TCRA with the P2A self-cleaving peptide
Depositing lab: Jeff Hammerbacher. Depositing organization: Medical University of South Carolina. Publication: Viable and efficient electroporation-based genetic manipulation of unstimulated human T cells. Aksoy P, Aksoy Bulent Arman, Czech E, Hammerbacher J. bioRxiv 10.1101/466243.
Backbone
  Vector backbone: pcDNA3.1(+)
  Backbone manufacturer: GenScript
  Backbone size w/o insert (bp): 5428
  Total vector size (bp): 7235
  Vector type: Mammalian Expression
  Selectable markers: Neomycin (select with G418)
Growth in bacteria
  Bacterial resistance: Ampicillin, 100 μg/mL
  Growth temperature: 37°C
  Growth strain: DH5alpha
  Copy number: Unknown
Gene/Insert 1
  Gene/Insert name: TCRB (alt name: OTI TCRB)
  Species: M. musculus (mouse)
  Entrez Gene: Tcrb (a.k.a. TCRbeta, Tib)
  Promoter: CMV/T7
  Cloning method: Restriction Enzyme; 5′ cloning site BamHI (not destroyed); 3′ cloning site EcoRI (not destroyed)
  Sequencing primers: 5′ CMV-F; 3′ BGH-rev
Gene/Insert 2
  Gene/Insert name: TCRA (alt name: OTI TCRA)
  Species: M. musculus (mouse)
  Entrez Gene: Tcra (a.k.a. Tcralpha)
  Promoter: CMV/T7
  Cloning method: Restriction Enzyme; 5′ cloning site BamHI (not destroyed); 3′ cloning site EcoRI (not destroyed)
  Sequencing primers: 5′ CMV-F; 3′ BGH-rev
Resource information
  A portion of this plasmid was derived from a plasmid made by: GenScript. Also Addgene Plasmid 52111 from Dario Vignali's lab
Terms and licenses: Academic/Nonprofit Terms; Industry Terms: Not Available to Industry
Depositor comments: Please visit https://www.biorxiv.org/content/10.1101/466243v5 for bioRxiv preprint.
How to cite: pcDNA3.1(+)-OTI-TCRB_p2_TCRA was a gift from Jeff Hammerbacher (Addgene plasmid # 131034 ; http://n2t.net/addgene:131034 ; RRID:Addgene_131034)
