>Addgene plasmid #131034 | pcDNA3.1(+)-OTI-TCRB_p2_TCRA | depositor partial sequence | sequence record 251096 | Insert with flanking RE sites
ATGTCTAACACTGTCCTCGCTGATTCTGCCTGGGGCATCACCCTGCTATCTTGGGTTACTGTCTTTCTCT
TGGGAACAAGTTCAGCAGATTCTGGGGTTGTCCAGTCTCCAAGACACATAATCAAAGAAAAGGGAGGAAG
GTCCGTTCTGACGTGTATTCCCATCTCTGGACATAGCAATGTGGTCTGGTACCAGCAGACTCTGGGGAAG
GAATTAAAGTTCCTTATTCAGCATTATGAAAAGGTGGAGAGAGACAAAGGATTCCTACCCAGCAGATTCT
CAGTCCAACAGTTTGATGACTATCACTCTGAAATGAACATGAGTGCCTTGGAACTGGAGGACTCTGCTAT
GTACTTCTGTGCCAGCTCTCGGGCCAATTATGAACAGTACTTCGGTCCCGGCACCAGGCTCACGGTTTTA
GAGGATCTGAGAAATGTGACTCCACCCAAGGTCTCCTTGTTTGAGCCATCAAAAGCAGAGATTGCAAACA
AACAAAAGGCTACCCTCGTGTGCTTGGCCAGGGGCTTCTTCCCTGACCACGTGGAGCTGAGCTGGTGGGT
GAATGGCAAGGAGGTCCACAGTGGGGTCAGCACGGACCCTCAGGCCTACAAGGAGAGCAATTATAGCTAC
TGCCTGAGCAGCCGCCTGAGGGTCTCTGCTACCTTCTGGCACAATCCTCGAAACCACTTCCGCTGCCAAG
TGCAGTTCCATGGGCTTTCAGAGGAGGACAAGTGGCCAGAGGGCTCACCCAAACCTGTCACACAGAACAT
CAGTGCAGAGGCCTGGGGCCGAGCAGACTGTGGAATCACTTCAGCATCCTATCATCAGGGGGTTCTGTCT
GCAACCATCCTCTATGAGATCCTACTGGGGAAGGCCACCCTATATGCTGTGCTGGTCAGTGGCCTGGTGC
TGATGGCCATGGTCAAGAAAAAAAATTCCGCCACGAACTTCTCTCTGTTAAAGCAAGCAGGAGACGTGGA
AGAAAACCCCGGTCCTATGGACAAGATCCTGACAGCATCGTTTTTACTCCTAGGCCTTCACCTAGCTGGG
GTGAATGGCCAGCAGCAGGAGAAACGTGACCAGCAGCAGGTGAGACAAAGTCCCCAATCTCTGACAGTCT
GGGAAGGAGAGACCGCAATTCTGAACTGCAGTTATGAGGACAGCACTTTTAACTACTTCCCATGGTACCA
GCAGTTCCCTGGGGAAGGCCCTGCACTCCTGATATCCATACGTTCAGTGTCCGATAAAAAGGAAGATGGA
CGATTCACAATCTTCTTCAATAAAAGGGAGAAAAAGCTCTCCTTGCACATCACAGACTCTCAGCCTGGAG
ACTCAGCTACCTACTTCTGTGCAGCAAGTGACAACTATCAGTTGATCTGGGGCTCTGGGACCAAGCTAAT
TATAAAGCCAGACATCCAGAACCCAGAACCTGCTGTGTACCAGTTAAAAGATCCTCGGTCTCAGGACAGC
ACCCTCTGCCTGTTCACCGACTTTGACTCCCAAATCAATGTGCCGAAAACCATGGAATCTGGAACGTTCA
TCACTGACAAAACTGTGCTGGACATGAAAGCTATGGATTCCAAGAGCAATGGGGCCATTGCCTGGAGCAA
CCAGACAAGCTTCACCTGCCAAGATATCTTCAAAGAGACCAACGCCACCTACCCCAGTTCAGACGTTCCC
TGTGATGCCACGTTGACTGAGAAAAGCTTTGAAACAGATATGAACCTAAACTTTCAAAACCTGTCAGTTA
TGGGACTCCGAATCCTCCTGCTGAAAGTAGCCGGATTTAACCTGCTCATGACGCTGAGGCTGTGGTCCTC
C
